Addgene plasmid #194215: pcDNA3.1(+)-iBB-GECO1
Purpose: Far-red fluorescent Ca2+ ion indicator for mammalian cell expression.
Depositing lab: Jin Zhang. Depositing organization: University of California, San Diego (UCSD). Publication: A genetically encoded far-red fluorescent calcium ion biosensor derived from a biliverdin-binding protein. Hashizume R, Fujii H, Mehta S, Ota K, Qian Y, Zhu W, Drobizhev M, Nasu Y, Zhang J, Bito H, Campbell RE. Protein Sci. 2022 Oct;31(10):e4440. doi: 10.1002/pro.4440. PubMed 36173169.
Backbone
  Vector backbone: pcDNA3.1(+)
  Backbone manufacturer: Invitrogen
  Backbone size w/o insert (bp): 5420
  Total vector size (bp): 6902
  Vector type: Mammalian Expression
Growth in bacteria
  Bacterial resistance: Ampicillin, 100 μg/mL
  Growth temperature: 37°C
  Growth strain: DH5alpha
  Copy number: High Copy
Gene/Insert
  Gene/Insert name: iBB-GECO1
  Species: Synthetic
  Insert size (bp): 1482
  Promoter: CMV
  Cloning method: Gibson Cloning
  Sequencing primers: 5′ CMV forward; 3′ BGH reverse
Terms and licenses: Academic/Nonprofit Terms; Industry Terms: Not Available to Industry
How to cite: pcDNA3.1(+)-iBB-GECO1 was a gift from Jin Zhang (Addgene plasmid # 194215 ; http://n2t.net/addgene:194215 ; RRID:Addgene_194215)
