[The description below was written by a language model from this plasmid's Addgene catalogue record and pLannotate feature annotations shown in this document.]
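Description:
pcDNA3.1(+)-iBB-GECO1 is a mammalian expression plasmid of about 6.9 kb, built on the Invitrogen pcDNA3.1(+) backbone, that encodes a synthetic far-red fluorescent calcium ion indicator. It is propagated in E. coli as a high-copy plasmid through its ColE1/pUC-type origin and selected with ampicillin via the β-lactamase gene. The backbone also carries an f1 phage origin and a neomycin phosphotransferase cassette driven by the SV40 early promoter and terminated by the SV40 polyadenylation signal, which in principle permits G418 selection of stably transfected mammalian cells. Short annotated fragments such as the truncated HIV-1 LTR, ble, lacI and bom matches are small backbone homologies rather than functional parts of the design.

The roughly 1.5 kb iBB-GECO1 insert, introduced by Gibson cloning, sits downstream of the human cytomegalovirus immediate early enhancer and promoter and upstream of the bovine growth hormone polyadenylation signal. A T7 promoter lies between the CMV promoter and the coding sequence. The feature table shows the sensor's architecture: a calmodulin domain followed by a calmodulin-binding peptide related to that of smooth muscle myosin light chain kinase is flanked on both sides by segments resembling mIFP, a monomeric bacteriophytochrome-derived infrared fluorescent protein that uses biliverdin as its chromophore. This arrangement is consistent with a single-fluorophore design in which the calcium-sensing module is inserted into the fluorescent protein, so that calcium-dependent binding of calmodulin to its peptide alters the chromophore environment and hence the fluorescence. The construct is intended for transfection into mammalian cells to image intracellular calcium dynamics in the far-red range.
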