Features (pLannotate 1.2.2; 23 found; start..end, strand, type, name):
     37..89      -  misc_feature   bom (fragment): basis of mobility region from pBR322
    244..623     +  enhancer       CMV enhancer: human cytomegalovirus immediate early enhancer
    624..827     +  promoter       CMV promoter: human cytomegalovirus (CMV) immediate early promoter
    823..856     +  LTR            5' LTR (truncated) (fragment): truncated 5' long terminal repeat (LTR) from HIV-1
    872..890     +  promoter       T7 promoter: promoter for bacteriophage T7 RNA polymerase
    956..1453    +  CDS            mIFP (fragment): naturally monomeric infrared fluorescent protein derived from a truncated bacteriophytochrome (Yu et al., 2015)
   1472..1912    +  CDS            CALMA_HALRO: Experimental evidence at protein level: Swiss-Prot protein existence level 1. Calmodulin mediates the control of a large number of enzymes, ion channels and other proteins by Ca(2+). Among the enzymes to be stimulated by the calmodulin-Ca(2+) complex are a number of protein kinases and phosphatases. From Halocynthia roretzi (Sea squirt) (Cynthia roretzi).
   1934..1989    +  CDS            calmodulin-binding peptide (fragment): calmodulin-binding peptide from avian smooth muscle myosin light chain kinase
   2009..2431    +  CDS            mIFP (fragment): naturally monomeric infrared fluorescent protein derived from a truncated bacteriophytochrome (Yu et al., 2015)
   2511..2735    +  polyA_signal   bGH poly(A) signal: bovine growth hormone polyadenylation signal
   2739..2760    +  promoter       SV40 promoter (fragment): SV40 enhancer and early promoter
   2781..3209    +  rep_origin     f1 ori (sequence partly withheld): f1 bacteriophage origin of replication; arrow indicates direction of (+) strand synthesis
   3223..3552    +  promoter       SV40 promoter: SV40 enhancer and early promoter
   3619..4410    +  CDS            neo: KKA2_KLEPN - Also known as kan, nptII. Experimental evidence at protein level: Swiss-Prot protein existence level 1. Resistance to kanamycin, neomycin, paromomycin, ribostamycin, butirosin and gentamicin B. From Klebsiella pneumoniae.
   4434..4592    +  CDS            ble (fragment): BLE_KLEPN - Experimental evidence at protein level: Swiss-Prot protein existence level 1. Binding protein with a strong affinity to the bleomycin family of antibiotics. Binds to CL990; an antimitotic-antibiotic compound. From Klebsiella pneumoniae.
   4587..4708    +  polyA_signal   SV40 poly(A) signal: SV40 polyadenylation signal
   4781..4797    -  protein_bind   lac operator: The lac repressor binds to the lac operator to inhibit transcription in E. coli. This inhibition can be relieved by adding lactose or isopropyl-β-D-thiogalactopyranoside (IPTG). lac repressor encoded by lacI
   4805..4835    -  promoter       lac promoter: promoter for the E. coli lac operon
   4850..4871    -  protein_bind   CAP binding site: CAP binding activates transcription in the presence of cAMP. E. coli catabolite activator protein
   4884..4976    -  CDS            lacI (fragment): lac repressor; lacI; The lac repressor binds to the lac operator to inhibit transcription in E. coli. This inhibition can be relieved by adding lactose or isopropyl-β-D-thiogalactopyranoside (IPTG).
   5159..5747    -  rep_origin     ori: high-copy-number ColE1/pMB1/pBR322/pUC origin of replication
   5918..6778    -  CDS            AmpR: β-lactamase; bla; confers resistance to ampicillin, carbenicillin, and related antibiotics
   6779..6883    -  promoter       AmpR promoter: bla
>Addgene plasmid #194215 | pcDNA3.1(+)-iBB-GECO1 | addgene full sequence | sequence record 382528 | Addgene NGS Result
CCTGACGTCGACGGATCGGGAGATCTCCCGATCCCCTATGGTGCACTCTCAGTACAATCTGCTCTGATGC
CGCATAGTTAAGCCAGTATCTGCTCCCTGCTTGTGTGTTGGAGGTCGCTGAGTAGTGCGCGAGCAAAATT
TAAGCTACAACAAGGCAAGGCTTGACCGACAATTGCATGAAGAATCTGCTTAGGGTTAGGCGTTTTGCGC
TGCTTCGCGATGTACGGGCCAGATATACGCGTTGACATTGATTATTGACTAGTTATTAATAGTAATCAAT
TACGGGGTCATTAGTTCATAGCCCATATATGGAGTTCCGCGTTACATAACTTACGGTAAATGGCCCGCCT
GGCTGACCGCCCAACGACCCCCGCCCATTGACGTCAATAATGACGTATGTTCCCATAGTAACGCCAATAG
GGACTTTCCATTGACGTCAATGGGTGGAGTATTTACGGTAAACTGCCCACTTGGCAGTACATCAAGTGTA
TCATATGCCAAGTACGCCCCCTATTGACGTCAATGACGGTAAATGGCCCGCCTGGCATTATGCCCAGTAC
ATGACCTTATGGGACTTTCCTACTTGGCAGTACATCTACGTATTAGTCATCGCTATTACCATGGTGATGC
GGTTTTGGCAGTACATCAATGGGCGTGGATAGCGGTTTGACTCACGGGGATTTCCAAGTCTCCACCCCAT
TGACGTCAATGGGAGTTTGTTTTGGCACCAAAATCAACGGGACTTTCCAAAATGTCGTAACAACTCCGCC
CCATTGACGCAAATGGGCGGTAGGCGTGTACGGTGGGAGGTCTATATAAGCAGAGCTCTCTGGCTAACTA
GAGAACCCACTGCTTACTGGCTTATCGAAATTAATACGACTCACTATAGGGAGACCCAAGCTGGCTAGCG
TTTAAACTTAAGCTTGGTACCGAGCTCGGATCCGCCACCATGTTCTCGGTACCGCTGACTACCTCAGCTT
TCGGCCACGCGTTTCTGGCTAACATTGAACGTGAGCAGATCCACCTGGCGGGCTCCATTCAGCCGCACGG
TATCCTGCTGGCTGTTAAAGAGCCTGACAACGTGGTGATCCAGGCTTCTATTAACGCTGCGGAGTTCCTG
AACACCAACTTTGTTGTTGGCCGTCCGCTGCGTGACCTGGGCGGCGATCTGCCTTTGCAGATCCTGCCGC
ACCTGAACGGCCCGCTGCACCTGGCTCCGATGACCCTGCGTTGTACTGTGGGTTCTCCGCCGCGTCGTGT
GGACTGTACCATTCATCGACCGTCTAACGGCGGCCTGATCGTAGAACTGGAACCAGCAACCAAGGCCACT
AACATTGCGCCGGCTCTGGTCGGTGCGCTTCATCGTATCACTTCTTCATCCTCCCTGATGGGCCTGTGTG
ACGAAACCGCGACTATTTTCCGTGAGATCACTGGTTTCGACCGTGTGATGGTAATGCGTCTCGGCGCGCT
TGACGATCTGACTGAAGAGCAGATCGCAGAGATTAAAGAGGCTTTCTCCCTATTTGACAAGGACGGGGAC
GGGACGATAACAACCAAGGAGCTGGGGACGGTGTTCCGGTCTCTGGGGCAGAACCCCACAGAAGCAGAGC
TGCAGGACTTAATCAACGAGGTAGATGCCGATGGCAACGGCATATTCGACTTCCCTGAGTTCCTGACGAT
GATGGCAAGGAAAATGAATGACGCAGACAGTGAAGAGGAAATTAGAGGAGCGTTCCGCGTGTTTGATAAG
GACGGCAATGGCAACATCGGCGCAGCAGGGCTTCGCCACGTGATGTCAGACCTTGGTGAGAAGTTAACTG
ATGAGGAGGTTGATGAAATGATCAGGGTAGCGGACAACGATGGGGATGGTCAGGTAAACTACGAAGAGTT
TGTACAAATCATGACAGCGAAGGGAGGTTCTGTAGATTCATCACGTCGTAAGTGGAATAAGGCAGGACAC
GCAGTCAGAGCTATAGGTCGGCTGAGCTCGCGTAGGCATGATTTGCTTTCCGAATGTCGTCGTGCGGACC
TGGAAGCGTTCCTGGGTAACCGCTACCCGGCGTATACTATTCCGCAGACCGCTCGTCGCCTGTACGAACT
CAACCGTGTTCGCCTGATGGTAGATGTGAACTATACTCCGGTTCCTCTAGAGCCGCGCATCAGCCCGCTG
AACGGTCGTGATCTGGATATGTCCCTGTCTTGCCTGCGCTCTATGTCCCCGTGCCACCTGAAATACATGC
AGGACATGGGCGTGGGCGCAACCCTGGTTTGCTCTCTGATGGTGTCTGGTCGTCTGTGGGGTCTGATCGT
TTGCCACCACTACGAACCGCGCTACGTTCCGTCCCACATTCGCGCTGCTGGCGAAGCGCTGGCGGAAGCA
TGTGCGAACCGCATCGCGACGCTGGAGAGCTTTGCACCGTCTCAGTCCAAATGAGAATTCTGCAGATATC
CAGCACAGTGGCGGCCGCTCGAGTCTAGAGGGCCCGTTTAAACCCGCTGATCAGCCTCGACTGTGCCTTC
TAGTTGCCAGCCATCTGTTGTTTGCCCCTCCCCCGTGCCTTCCTTGACCCTGGAAGGTGCCACTCCCACT
GTCCTTTCCTAATAAAATGAGGAAATTGCATCGCATTGTCTGAGTAGGTGTCATTCTATTCTGGGGGGTG
GGGTGGGGCAGGACAGCAAGGGGGAGGATTGGGAAGACAATAGCAGGCATGCTGGGGATGCGGTGGGCTC
TATGGCTTCTGAGGCGGAAAGAACCAGCTGGGGCTCTAGGGGGTATCCCC
[124 nt withheld, positions 2781-2904]
C
[91 nt withheld, positions 2906-2996]
A
[49 nt withheld, positions 2998-3046]
CCTTTGACGTTGGAGTCCACGTTCTTT
[37 nt withheld, positions 3074-3110]
ACCCTATCTCGGTCTATTCTTTTGATTTATAAGGGATTTTGCCGATTTCGGCCTATTGGTTAAAAAATGA
GCTGATTTAACAAAAATTTAACGCGAATTAATTCTGTGGAATGTGTGTCAGTTAGGGTGTGGAAAGTCCC
CAGGCTCCCCAGCAGGCAGAAGTATGCAAAGCATGCATCTCAATTAGTCAGCAACCAGGTGTGGAAAGTC
CCCAGGCTCCCCAGCAGGCAGAAGTATGCAAAGCATGCATCTCAATTAGTCAGCAACCATAGTCCCGCCC
CTAACTCCGCCCATCCCGCCCCTAACTCCGCCCAGTTCCGCCCATTCTCCGCCCCATGGCTGACTAATTT
TTTTTATTTATGCAGAGGCCGAGGCCGCCTCTGCCTCTGAGCTATTCCAGAAGTAGTGAGGAGGCTTTTT
TGGAGGCCTAGGCTTTTGCAAAAAGCTCCCGGGAGCTTGTATATCCATTTTCGGATCTGATCAAGAGACA
GGATGAGGATCGTTTCGCATGATTGAACAAGATGGATTGCACGCAGGTTCTCCGGCCGCTTGGGTGGAGA
GGCTATTCGGCTATGACTGGGCACAACAGACAATCGGCTGCTCTGATGCCGCCGTGTTCCGGCTGTCAGC
GCAGGGGCGCCCGGTTCTTTTTGTCAAGACCGACCTGTCCGGTGCCCTGAATGAACTGCAGGACGAGGCA
GCGCGGCTATCGTGGCTGGCCACGACGGGCGTTCCTTGCGCAGCTGTGCTCGACGTTGTCACTGAAGCGG
GAAGGGACTGGCTGCTATTGGGCGAAGTGCCGGGGCAGGATCTCCTGTCATCTCACCTTGCTCCTGCCGA
GAAAGTATCCATCATGGCTGATGCAATGCGGCGGCTGCATACGCTTGATCCGGCTACCTGCCCATTCGAC
CACCAAGCGAAACATCGCATCGAGCGAGCACGTACTCGGATGGAAGCCGGTCTTGTCGATCAGGATGATC
TGGACGAAGAGCATCAGGGGCTCGCGCCAGCCGAACTGTTCGCCAGGCTCAAGGCGCGCATGCCCGACGG
CGAGGATCTCGTCGTGACCCATGGCGATGCCTGCTTGCCGAATATCATGGTGGAAAATGGCCGCTTTTCT
GGATTCATCGACTGTGGCCGGCTGGGTGTGGCGGACCGCTATCAGGACATAGCGTTGGCTACCCGTGATA
TTGCTGAAGAGCTTGGCGGCGAATGGGCTGACCGCTTCCTCGTGCTTTACGGTATCGCCGCTCCCGATTC
GCAGCGCATCGCCTTCTATCGCCTTCTTGACGAGTTCTTCTGAGCGGGACTCTGGGGTTCGAAATGACCG
ACCAAGCGACGCCCAACCTGCCATCACGAGATTTCGATTCCACCGCCGCCTTCTATGAAAGGTTGGGCTT
CGGAATCGTTTTCCGGGACGCCGGCTGGATGATCCTCCAGCGCGGGGATCTCATGCTGGAGTTCTTCGCC
CACCCCAACTTGTTTATTGCAGCTTATAATGGTTACAAATAAAGCAATAGCATCACAAATTTCACAAATA
AAGCATTTTTTTCACTGCATTCTAGTTGTGGTTTGTCCAAACTCATCAATGTATCTTATCATGTCTGTAT
ACCGTCGACCTCTAGCTAGAGCTTGGCGTAATCATGGTCATAGCTGTTTCCTGTGTGAAATTGTTATCCG
CTCACAATTCCACACAACATACGAGCCGGAAGCATAAAGTGTAAAGCCTGGGGTGCCTAATGAGTGAGCT
AACTCACATTAATTGCGTTGCGCTCACTGCCCGCTTTCCAGTCGGGAAACCTGTCGTGCCAGCTGCATTA
ATGAATCGGCCAACGCGCGGGGAGAGGCGGTTTGCGTATTGGGCGCTCTTCCGCTTCCTCGCTCACTGAC
TCGCTGCGCTCGGTCGTTCGGCTGCGGCGAGCGGTATCAGCTCACTCAAAGGCGGTAATACGGTTATCCA
CAGAATCAGGGGATAACGCAGGAAAGAACATGTGAGCAAAAGGCCAGCAAAAGGCCAGGAACCGTAAAAA
GGCCGCGTTGCTGGCGTTTTTCCATAGGCTCCGCCCCCCTGACGAGCATCACAAAAATCGACGCTCAAGT
CAGAGGTGGCGAAACCCGACAGGACTATAAAGATACCAGGCGTTTCCCCCTGGAAGCTCCCTCGTGCGCT
CTCCTGTTCCGACCCTGCCGCTTACCGGATACCTGTCCGCCTTTCTCCCTTCGGGAAGCGTGGCGCTTTC
TCATAGCTCACGCTGTAGGTATCTCAGTTCGGTGTAGGTCGTTCGCTCCAAGCTGGGCTGTGTGCACGAA
CCCCCCGTTCAGCCCGACCGCTGCGCCTTATCCGGTAACTATCGTCTTGAGTCCAACCCGGTAAGACACG
ACTTATCGCCACTGGCAGCAGCCACTGGTAACAGGATTAGCAGAGCGAGGTATGTAGGCGGTGCTACAGA
GTTCTTGAAGTGGTGGCCTAACTACGGCTACACTAGAAGAACAGTATTTGGTATCTGCGCTCTGCTGAAG
CCAGTTACCTTCGGAAAAAGAGTTGGTAGCTCTTGATCCGGCAAACAAACCACCGCTGGTAGCGGTGGTT
TTTTTGTTTGCAAGCAGCAGATTACGCGCAGAAAAAAAGGATCTCAAGAAGATCCTTTGATCTTTTCTAC
GGGGTCTGACGCTCAGTGGAACGAAAACTCACGTTAAGGGATTTTGGTCATGAGATTATCAAAAAGGATC
TTCACCTAGATCCTTTTAAATTAAAAATGAAGTTTTAAATCAATCTAAAGTATATATGAGTAAACTTGGT
CTGACAGTTACCAATGCTTAATCAGTGAGGCACCTATCTCAGCGATCTGTCTATTTCGTTCATCCATAGT
TGCCTGACTCCCCGTCGTGTAGATAACTACGATACGGGAGGGCTTACCATCTGGCCCCAGTGCTGCAATG
ATACCGCGAGACCCACGCTCACCGGCTCCAGATTTATCAGCAATAAACCAGCCAGCCGGAAGGGCCGAGC
GCAGAAGTGGTCCTGCAACTTTATCCGCCTCCATCCAGTCTATTAATTGTTGCCGGGAAGCTAGAGTAAG
TAGTTCGCCAGTTAATAGTTTGCGCAACGTTGTTGCCATTGCTACAGGCATCGTGGTGTCACGCTCGTCG
TTTGGTATGGCTTCATTCAGCTCCGGTTCCCAACGATCAAGGCGAGTTACATGATCCCCCATGTTGTGCA
AAAAAGCGGTTAGCTCCTTCGGTCCTCCGATCGTTGTCAGAAGTAAGTTGGCCGCAGTGTTATCACTCAT
GGTTATGGCAGCACTGCATAATTCTCTTACTGTCATGCCATCCGTAAGATGCTTTTCTGTGACTGGTGAG
TACTCAACCAAGTCATTCTGAGAATAGTGTATGCGGCGACCGAGTTGCTCTTGCCCGGCGTCAATACGGG
ATAATACCGCGCCACATAGCAGAACTTTAAAAGTGCTCATCATTGGAAAACGTTCTTCGGGGCGAAAACT
CTCAAGGATCTTACCGCTGTTGAGATCCAGTTCGATGTAACCCACTCGTGCACCCAACTGATCTTCAGCA
TCTTTTACTTTCACCAGCGTTTCTGGGTGAGCAAAAACAGGAAGGCAAAATGCCGCAAAAAAGGGAATAA
GGGCGACACGGAAATGTTGAATACTCATACTCTTCCTTTTTCAATATTATTGAAGCATTTATCAGGGTTA
TTGTCTCATGAGCGGATACATATTTGAATGTATTTAGAAAAATAAACAAATAGGGGTTCCGCGCACATTT
CCCCGAAAAGTGCCA
